Addgene plasmid #1576: L3611
Purpose: (Empty Backbone)
Depositing lab: Andrew Fire. Depositing organization: Carnegie Institution for Science.
Backbone
  Vector backbone: Unknown
  Backbone size (bp): 6921
  Vector type: Worm Expression
Growth in bacteria
  Bacterial resistance: Ampicillin, 100 μg/mL
  Growth temperature: 37°C
  Growth strain: DH5alpha
  Copy number: Unknown
Gene/Insert
  Gene/Insert name: None
  Tag / fusion protein: myo3-2341, myo3Tsa, IVSA, gfpN, IVSR, gfpY66H, IVSS, gfpM153A, IVST, gfpC, IVSM, IVSL, decoy
  Cloning method: Restriction Enzyme
Terms and licenses: Academic/Nonprofit Terms; Industry Terms: Not Available to Industry
Depositor comments: See Fire Lab Vector Kit Documentation 1997. Fire Lab Miniprep Number pPD115.114, Ligation number L3611.
How to cite: L3611 was a gift from Andrew Fire (Addgene plasmid # 1576 ; http://n2t.net/addgene:1576 ; RRID:Addgene_1576)
