[The description below was written by a language model from this plasmid's Addgene catalogue record and pLannotate feature annotations shown in this document.]
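Description:
L3611 (miniprep designation pPD115.114) is a Caenorhabditis elegans expression vector from the 1997 Fire Lab Vector Kit, catalogued as an empty backbone of roughly 6.9 kb with no separate insert. The parent backbone is listed as unknown, but the annotated features point to a pUC/pBR322-type bacterial scaffold. These include a high-copy ColE1/pMB1 origin, a β-lactamase gene with its own promoter conferring ampicillin resistance, remnants of the rop and bom regions, a fragment of the pUC18/19 polylinker, and the lac promoter/operator with its CAP site and a small lacI fragment. It is propagated in E. coli under ampicillin selection.

The worm-specific payload is described by the modular segment names in the record. Segments named myo3-2341 and myo3Tsa come first, presumably upstream and translational-start sequences of myo-3, a body-wall muscle myosin gene, though the record does not define these terms. They are followed by a GFP coding region assembled from N-terminal, internal and C-terminal blocks that are interrupted by synthetic introns (IVSA, IVSR, IVSS, IVST, with IVSM and IVSL also listed). Such introns are included in Fire vectors to improve expression in worms. The GFP carries Y66H and M153A substitutions. Y66H is the classic blue-shifting chromophore change, which agrees with the feature table identifying this coding region as a blue fluorescent Aequorea victoria variant. A "decoy" element is also listed; in this vector series it generally denotes a short upstream sequence meant to absorb spurious transcription or translation arising from the backbone.

The automated annotation does not label the promoter region, which would lie in the unannotated first ~2.4 kb, or any 3' UTR. A short match to aex-5 downstream of the reporter is unexplained by the record. The plasmid serves as a muscle-expressed blue reporter or as a starting point for fusion constructs in transgenic worms.
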