Features (pLannotate 1.2.2; 12 found; start..end, strand, type, name):
   2397..2413    -  misc_feature   MCS (fragment): pUC18/19 multiple cloning site
   2509..3372    +  CDS            sg42: sg42 is a basic (constitutively fluorescent) blue fluorescent protein published in 1997, derived from Aequorea victoria.
   4045..4197    +  CDS            aex-5 (fragment): AEX5_CAEEL - Also known as kpc-3 From Caenorhabditis elegans.
   4325..4360    +  CDS            rop (fragment): Rop protein, which maintains plasmids at low copy number; rop
   4462..4561    +  misc_feature   bom (fragment): basis of mobility region from pBR322
   4659..4763    +  promoter       AmpR promoter: bla
   4764..5624    +  CDS            AmpR: β-lactamase; bla; confers resistance to ampicillin, carbenicillin, and related antibiotics
   5795..6383    +  rep_origin     ori: high-copy-number ColE1/pMB1/pBR322/pUC origin of replication
   6566..6658    +  CDS            lacI (fragment): lac repressor; lacI; The lac repressor binds to the lac operator to inhibit transcription in E. coli. This inhibition can be relieved by adding lactose or isopropyl-β-D-thiogalactopyranoside (IPTG).
   6671..6692    +  protein_bind   CAP binding site: CAP binding activates transcription in the presence of cAMP. E. coli catabolite activator protein
   6707..6737    +  promoter       lac promoter: promoter for the E. coli lac operon
   6745..6761    +  protein_bind   lac operator: The lac repressor binds to the lac operator to inhibit transcription in E. coli. This inhibition can be relieved by adding lactose or isopropyl-β-D-thiogalactopyranoside (IPTG). lac repressor encoded by lacI
>Addgene plasmid #1576 | L3611 | depositor full sequence | sequence record 186 | Author sequence
AAGCTTGGGCTGCAGGTCGGCTATAATAAGTTCTTGAATAAAATAATTTTCCCGACAAAACATGAGTATT
TCTTTCGAAAATAAAAGTGCAGGCTAATTAGAGATTATTCTGTAATTAACTGCATAATTTGTCACGTGCC
ATAGTTTTACATTCCACTACGTCATAGTTCTTAAAATACTAATCTCCTGAAAATAGAAGTAGGTGAAGAA
AGTTTAATTATCAGTTCTAAAATGACAATTGATCTTTGGAATATGTTCTGAAACTACCGATCATTGAACA
GATGCTATTTGAATGATATAGAATTGTATATTTGCAATTTCTGAAACGCGTTCTTAAAGGCACACAGATT
AATTCAAAAGGGTCTGGCCGCAAAAAGGTTTATGGTGGCCGATTTTGAGTTTTGTGTGTGATTGCTTTTT
CACAATCAGTGTTTTCAGGATTATGTGATGAACTAGATCTTCAAGTTTCGTTACATTTCATATGTTTTCG
GAACTCACGAAGTACATATTGGGTATTGTGCTCAAAAAATTCAGCAATCAGCTTCGCTCCGCTGACTTTA
GAACCCAAAAAAATAGTATGGCCAAACTGACTGTGTTACGATCATTTCAATTTTTCAATACATATTTAAG
ATTTCTAAGAGTAAGAAGGTCAAAAACTGTTCTGGAATACATATATATTTTTCAGGTTACAATTAGTCAA
AAAGTGCACTGAAATATACGTTTTAATTTCACGAATAACCCAATTAGTTCAATGTATTTTTGGTCAACCA
ACGTTAAAGTTTGGCTTCCAACCAATTATCATTTCTGATCAACCACAATGTTTTTTCTTTATCTGCAAGT
TAATTTTTTATTTTTATCCAGATGTTTGGCATATTTTTCAATTCTTCACTAGCGCCCACTTCTTGCACTT
CCGGCGCCCTGAATCTAATGCATCTGTTGCAAGAATTGAAAGACCAATCAACACATTGTTTTCTTCACGA
GATACTGAAGAAAATGAATAAAAACAGAGAAAAAGAGCCATGTGATTAGTGACAACTGTTGCTAACAGAT
ACCATAGCTTGGACTTGGTACGTGATGGCAACGTATGGGTCAACAAAAATGATTGCAGAGGGGGTGCAAA
ACAGTCAAGTCGAGAAAATATGAAAAACAGAAAACAAAGAACAGAAAAATGGGTTTGAGAGTCAGTATAA
TTTATAAAAGAAAAATTGTACATAGAAATTAACCATTTTTGTAGAAGAAGTTATTTTTCAAGCATCGTTA
AAAATTATTCAAAGCACCTTATTTCATATTTAATTTTAAACATGGTTAAATGAACAACACGGTGCGCAAT
CAGGAAAACTTGAAATCTGAAACTGTTGTTGTGATCTTCTTCGCAACTGTTCAGATAGCACTAGTGTAAT
GTTAAGAGTGCGCGAATATAATGGAATATAATGGATCACACCTCCTGCCATCAGGTAAACGTCTCTGTTA
TCACATATTTCCAACTATTAAATTTTTACCTTTTACAGTTTTACATTTTTTTGAAAAAAGTAACTTTTTG
TCTTCAAAATCCCTGACGAAAATATCAAATATTTTAATCGAGACTGCAGAGGAACCGATTGATGATTTGG
AAAATCCAGCTTTACCTGTGTAAGAACTGAAAAGTTTCATAACCCTAGGGTATTCCCAGTTACATTCCCC
ACTGGCTAACAATAGCACCCAGTTTTTCATCACCTTTCTTCAAATTTCTCGGCGATTTGTTAAAAACAAA
ATTTGTGTCCCTTCTCTGATATCTCTATGTCTCTAAACACAAGTTCATCGGAAAACGAAGGAGGGTAGGT
GTTGGTTGGGCTCCCGAAGTGAAAATAGAAGAGCAAGAATAGAATATTAGAGAGAGAGTGCAGAGAGGGC
GGGATAGCTCCCGGGATTCCGTTTTCTTCTTCTTTATCTTCAACGATGATGTGTGTGCGTGTTGTATAGA
TTCTGTTGCTCCCCCACAACTCGCTCCGAAGGCTCAATACAATTCAATTGATATTGGAGGAGAGCCTACC
GGAGTGGGAGGATAAGAAGAAACATAAGAAGAAGAAGAAGAAGAAGCATGCTTCTGGTTTTTGATGCTAT
GAAAACGGCACAAAAAGATGATTGAGGTCCCTTTTCAATACCTTCTCTCATCTTTCAAATCCCATTGAAA
CCTAAAACTTCTCACCACGCTTTACCATTGTTCTCCAAAAACTTATAGCAATGTCTATAACTTTTTTATC
TCTGAAAAGCAGTGTTCCATTTTTCTTTTTCCTATTTTATTTCAATTGTTTCTCACATTTCGTTTGGATT
CTTTGCTTGTCAACCAGCTTCTTCTTCCACTTTTACCGTCTAATTTTCAGGGCAGGGAGCCATCAAACCC
ACGACCACTAGATCCATCTAGAGGATCCCCGGGATTGGCCAAAGGACCCAAAGGTATGTTTCGAATGATA
CTAACATAACATAGAACATTTTCAGGAGGACCCTTGGAGGGTACCGGTAGAAAAAATGAGTAAAGGAGAA
GAACTTTTCACTGGAGTTGTCCCAATTCTTGTTGAATTAGATGGTGATGTTAATGGGCACAAATTTTCTG
TCAGTGGAGAGGGTGAAGGTGATGCAACATACGGAAAACTTACCCTTAAATTTATTTGCACTACTGGAAA
ACTACCTGTTCCATGGGTAAGTTTAAACATATATATACTAACTAACCCTGATTATTTAAATTTTCAGCCA
ACACTTGTCACTACTTTCTCACACGGCGTACAATGCTTCTCGAGATACCCAGATCATATGAAACGGCATG
ACTTTTTCAAGAGTGCCATGCCCGAAGGTTATGTACAGGAAAGAACTATATTTTTCAAAGATGACGGGAA
CTACAAGACACGTAAGTTTAAACAGTTCGGTACTAACTAACCATACATATTTAAATTTTCAGGTGCTGAA
GTCAAGTTTGAAGGTGATACCCTTGTTAATAGAATCGAGTTAAAAGGTATTGATTTTAAAGAAGATGGAA
ACATTCTTGGACACAAATTGGAATACAACTATAACTCACACAATGTATACATCGCAGCAGACAAACAAAA
GAATGGAATCAAAGTTGTAAGTTTAAACATGATTTTACTAACTAACTAATCTGATTTAAATTTTCAGAAC
TTCAAAATTAGACACAACATTGAAGATGGAAGCGTTCAACTAGCAGACCATTATCAACAAAATACTCCAA
TTGGCGATGGCCCTGTCCTTTTACCAGACAACCATTACCTGTCCACACAATCTGCCCTTTCGAAAGATCC
CAACGAAAAGAGAGACCACATGGTCCTTCTTGAGTTTGTAACAGCTGCTGGGATTACACATGGCATGGAT
GAACTATACAAATAGCATTCGTAGAATTGTAAGTTTAAACTTTCTCATACTAACTAACGCGCTCTATTTA
AATTTTCAGAATTCCAACTGAGCGCCGGTCGCTACCATTACCAACTTGTCTGGTGTCAAAAATAATAGGG
GCCGCTGTCATCAGAGTAAGTTTAAACTGAGTTCTACTAACTAACGAGTAATATTTAAATTTTCAGCATC
TCGCGCCCGTGCCTCTGACTTCTAAGTCCAATTACTCTTCAACATCCCTACATGCTCTTTCTCCCTGTGC
TCCCACCCCCTATTTTTGTTATTATCAAAAAACTTCTCTTAATTTCTTTGTTTTTTAGCTTCTTTTAAGT
CACCTCTAACAATGAAATTGTGTAGATTCAAAAATAGAATTAATTCGTAATAAAAAGTCGAAAAAAATTG
TGCTCCCTCCCCCCATTAATAATAATTCTATCCCAAAATCTACACAATGTTCTGTGTACACTTCTTATGT
TTTTTACTTCTGATAAATTTTTTTGAAACATCATAGAAAAAACCGCACACAAAATACCTTATCATATGTT
ACGTTTCAGTTTATGACCGCAATTTTTATTTCTTCGCACGTCTGGGCCTCTCATGACGTCAAATCATGCT
CATCGTGAAAAAGTTTTGGAGTATTTTTGGAATTTTTCAATCAAGTGAAAGTTTATGAAATTAATTTTCC
TGCTTTTGCTTTTTGGGGTTTCCCCTATTGTTTGTCAAGATTTCGAGGACGGCGTTTTTCTTGCTAAAAT
CACAAGTATTGATGAGCACGATGCAAGAAAGATCGGAAGAAGGTTTGGGTTTGAGGCTCAGTGGAAGGTG
AGTAGAAGTTGATAATTTGAAAGTGGAGTAGTGTCTATGGGGTTTTTGCCTTAAATGACAGAATACATTC
CCAATATACCAAACATAACTGTTTCCTACTAGTCGGCCGTACGGGCCCTTTCGTCTCGCGCGTTTCGGTG
ATGACGGTGAAAACCTCTGACACATGCAGCTCCCGGAGACGGTCACAGCTTGTCTGTAAGCGGATGCCGG
GAGCAGACAAGCCCGTCAGGGCGCGTCAGCGGGTGTTGGCGGGTGTCGGGGCTGGCTTAACTATGCGGCA
TCAGAGCAGATTGTACTGAGAGTGCACCATATGCGGTGTGAAATACCGCACAGATGCGTAAGGAGAAAAT
ACCGCATCAGGCGGCCTTAAGGGCCTCGTGATACGCCTATTTTTATAGGTTAATGTCATGATAATAATGG
TTTCTTAGACGTCAGGTGGCACTTTTCGGGGAAATGTGCGCGGAACCCCTATTTGTTTATTTTTCTAAAT
ACATTCAAATATGTATCCGCTCATGAGACAATAACCCTGATAAATGCTTCAATAATATTGAAAAAGGAAG
AGTATGAGTATTCAACATTTCCGTGTCGCCCTTATTCCCTTTTTTGCGGCATTTTGCCTTCCTGTTTTTG
CTCACCCAGAAACGCTGGTGAAAGTAAAAGATGCTGAAGATCAGTTGGGTGCACGAGTGGGTTACATCGA
ACTGGATCTCAACAGCGGTAAGATCCTTGAGAGTTTTCGCCCCGAAGAACGTTTTCCAATGATGAGCACT
TTTAAAGTTCTGCTATGTGGCGCGGTATTATCCCGTATTGACGCCGGGCAAGAGCAACTCGGTCGCCGCA
TACACTATTCTCAGAATGACTTGGTTGAGTACTCACCAGTCACAGAAAAGCATCTTACGGATGGCATGAC
AGTAAGAGAATTATGCAGTGCTGCCATAACCATGAGTGATAACACTGCGGCCAACTTACTTCTGACAACG
ATCGGAGGACCGAAGGAGCTAACCGCTTTTTTGCACAACATGGGGGATCATGTAACTCGCCTTGATCGTT
GGGAACCGGAGCTGAATGAAGCCATACCAAACGACGAGCGTGACACCACGATGCCTGTAGCAATGGCAAC
AACGTTGCGCAAACTATTAACTGGCGAACTACTTACTCTAGCTTCCCGGCAACAATTAATAGACTGGATG
GAGGCGGATAAAGTTGCAGGACCACTTCTGCGCTCGGCCCTTCCGGCTGGCTGGTTTATTGCTGATAAAT
CTGGAGCCGGTGAGCGTGGGTCTCGCGGTATCATTGCAGCACTGGGGCCAGATGGTAAGCCCTCCCGTAT
CGTAGTTATCTACACGACGGGGAGTCAGGCAACTATGGATGAACGAAATAGACAGATCGCTGAGATAGGT
GCCTCACTGATTAAGCATTGGTAACTGTCAGACCAAGTTTACTCATATATACTTTAGATTGATTTAAAAC
TTCATTTTTAATTTAAAAGGATCTAGGTGAAGATCCTTTTTGATAATCTCATGACCAAAATCCCTTAACG
TGAGTTTTCGTTCCACTGAGCGTCAGACCCCGTAGAAAAGATCAAAGGATCTTCTTGAGATCCTTTTTTT
CTGCGCGTAATCTGCTGCTTGCAAACAAAAAAACCACCGCTACCAGCGGTGGTTTGTTTGCCGGATCAAG
AGCTACCAACTCTTTTTCCGAAGGTAACTGGCTTCAGCAGAGCGCAGATACCAAATACTGTCCTTCTAGT
GTAGCCGTAGTTAGGCCACCACTTCAAGAACTCTGTAGCACCGCCTACATACCTCGCTCTGCTAATCCTG
TTACCAGTGGCTGCTGCCAGTGGCGATAAGTCGTGTCTTACCGGGTTGGACTCAAGACGATAGTTACCGG
ATAAGGCGCAGCGGTCGGGCTGAACGGGGGGTTCGTGCACACAGCCCAGCTTGGAGCGAACGACCTACAC
CGAACTGAGATACCTACAGCGTGAGCATTGAGAAAGCGCCACGCTTCCCGAAGGGAGAAAGGCGGACAGG
TATCCGGTAAGCGGCAGGGTCGGAACAGGAGAGCGCACGAGGGAGCTTCCAGGGGGAAACGCCTGGTATC
TTTATAGTCCTGTCGGGTTTCGCCACCTCTGACTTGAGCGTCGATTTTTGTGATGCTCGTCAGGGGGGCG
GAGCCTATGGAAAAACGCCAGCAACGCGGCCTTTTTACGGTTCCTGGCCTTTTGCTGGCCTTTTGCTCAC
ATGTTCTTTCCTGCGTTATCCCCTGATTCTGTGGATAACCGTATTACCGCCTTTGAGTGAGCTGATACCG
CTCGCCGCAGCCGAACGACCGAGCGCAGCGAGTCAGTGAGCGAGGAAGCGGAAGAGCGCCCAATACGCAA
ACCGCCTCTCCCCGCGCGTTGGCCGATTCATTAATGCAGCTGGCACGACAGGTTTCCCGACTGGAAAGCG
GGCAGTGAGCGCAACGCAATTAATGTGAGTTAGCTCACTCATTAGGCACCCCAGGCTTTACACTTTATGC
TTCCGGCTCGTATGTTGTGTGGAATTGTGAGCGGATAACAATTTCACACAGGAAACAGCTATGACCATGA
TTACGCCAAGCTGTAAGTTTAAACATGATCTTACTAACTAACTATTCTCATTTAAATTTTCAGAGCTTAA
AAATGGCTGAAATCACTCACAACGATGGATACGCTAACAACTTGGAAATGAAAT
