>Addgene plasmid #1576 | L3611 | addgene partial sequence | sequence record 16713 | 1576_m13reverse
GNGNGTTACTGATCTTCTAACTAACTATTCTCATTTAAATTTTCAGAGCTTAAAAATGGCTGAAATCACT
CACAACGATGGATACGCTAACAACTTGGAAATGAAATAAGCTTGGGCTGCAGGTCGGCTATAATAAGTTC
TTGAATAAAATAATTTTCCCGACAAAACATGAGTATTTCTTTCGAAAATAAAAGTGCAGGCTAATTAGAG
ATTATTCTGTAATTAACTGCATAATTTGTCACGTGCCATAGTTTTACATTCCACTACGTCATAGTTCTTA
AAATACTAATCTCCTGAAAATAGAAGTAGGTGAAGAAAGTTTAATTATCAGTTCTAAAATGACAATTGAT
CTTTGGAATATGTTCTGAAACTACCGATCATTGAACAGATGCTATTTGAATGATATAGAATTGTATATTT
GCAATTTCTGAAACGCGTTCTTAAAGGCACACAGATTAATTCAAAAGGGTCTGGCCGCAAAAAGGTTTAT
GGTGGCCGATTTTGAGTTTTGTGTGTGATTGCTTTTTCACAATCAGTGTTTTCAGGATTATGTGATGAAC
TAGATCTTCAAGTTTCGTTACATTTCATATGTTTTCGGAACTCACGAAGTACATATTGGGTATTGTGCTC
AAAAAATTCAGCAATCAGCTTCGCTCCGCTGACTTTAGAACCCAAAAAAATAGTATGGCCAAACTGACTG
TGTTACGATCATTTCAATTTTTCAATACATATTTAAGATTTCTAAGAGTAAGAAGGTCAAAAACTGTTCT
GGAATACATATATATTTTTCAGGTTACAATTAGTCAAAAAGTGCACTGAAATATACGTTTTAATTTCACG
AATAACCCAATTAGTTCAATGTATTTTTGGTCAACCAACGTTAAAGTTTGGCTTCCAACCAATTATCATT
TCTGATCANCCACAATGGTTTTTTTCNTTATCNGCCAAGNTTAATTTTTTATTTTTTATCCNGATGGTTG
GNCATATTTTTTCAAATTCCTCCNCAAAGGNCCCCCCTTTNTTGGCCCTTNCCGGGNCCCCTGAAATCCN
ANGGCCCTCNGGTTGCCAAGAANTGGAAAANACCCATNCCCCCCCNTNGNTTTTNCCTCCCCGAGAATCC
CGGAAAAAAAATGGAATTAAAANCCCNAAAAAAAGGACCCCNGGGNANTNAGGGGACACCNGGTTGNCNA
AAAAAAAACCCNAAANCCTTGGGACCTTGGGGACNGGGAGGGCCCCCCNTTNGGGGCCCNANAAAAAANN
ATNGNCNGANGGGGGGGNCCAANCCCCNCNGGCCNNAAAAAANTAGAAAAA
